Addgene plasmid #162612: pCS2plus-mVenus1-155-GGGS-TDP43 M337V
Purpose: Allows for transcription of mVenus fluorophore half fused to mutant TDP-43-M337V for injection into zebrafish embryos for BiFC assays
Depositing lab: Marco Morsch. Publication: In vivo Validation of Bimolecular Fluorescence Complementation (BiFC) to Investigate Aggregate Formation in Amyotrophic Lateral Sclerosis (ALS). Don EK, Maschirow A, Radford RAW, Scherer NM, Vidal-Itriago A, Hogan A, Maurel C, Formella I, Stoddart JJ, Hall TE, Lee A, Shi B, Cole NJ, Laird AS, Badrock AP, Chung RS, Morsch M. Mol Neurobiol. 2021 May;58(5):2061-2074. doi: 10.1007/s12035-020-02238-0. Epub 2021 Jan 7. PubMed 33415684.
Backbone
  Vector backbone: pC2+
  Vector type: Mammalian Expression
Growth in bacteria
  Bacterial resistance: Ampicillin, 100 μg/mL
  Growth temperature: 37°C
  Growth strain: DH5alpha
  Copy number: High Copy
Gene/Insert
  Gene/Insert name: TARDBP
  Species: H. sapiens (human)
  Mutation: M337V
  Entrez Gene: TARDBP (a.k.a. ALS10, TDP-43)
  Cloning method: Unknown
Terms and licenses: Academic/Nonprofit Terms; Industry Terms: Not Available to Industry
Depositor comments: mVenus1-155 fused to TARDBP M337V Please visit https://www.biorxiv.org/content/10.1101/2020.10.08.330894v1 for bioRxiv preprint.
How to cite: pCS2plus-mVenus1-155-GGGS-TDP43 M337V was a gift from Marco Morsch (Addgene plasmid # 162612 ; http://n2t.net/addgene:162612 ; RRID:Addgene_162612)
