[The description below was written by a language model from this plasmid's Addgene catalogue record and pLannotate feature annotations shown in this document.]
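Description:
pCS2plus-mVenus1-155-GGGS-TDP43 M337V is a roughly 5.8 kb plasmid built on the pCS2+ backbone (listed as "pC2+" in the catalogue and classed as a mammalian expression vector). It is designed to produce mRNA for microinjection into zebrafish embryos. It is propagated in E. coli as a high-copy plasmid through a ColE1/pUC-type origin and selected with ampicillin via the β-lactamase gene. An f1 origin and remnants of lac sequences (lac promoter/operator, lacZα and lacI fragments) are also present as backbone carry-over.

The payload is a single fusion open reading frame. The N-terminal fragment of mVenus (residues 1–155, annotated as the improved VN155 I152L variant) is joined to full-length human TARDBP (TDP-43), through what the construct name indicates is a short GGGS linker. The TDP-43 portion carries the M337V substitution. Because the plasmid is circular, the simian CMV IE94 enhancer/promoter at the end of the map lies immediately upstream of an SP6 promoter and the fusion. The same cassette can therefore be expressed directly in vertebrate cells or transcribed in vitro with SP6 RNA polymerase. An SV40 polyadenylation signal is annotated downstream of the fusion, and flanking T7 (fragment) and T3 promoters face the opposite direction.

The construct supplies one half of a bimolecular fluorescence complementation (BiFC) pair. The mVenus fragment is non-fluorescent on its own and regains fluorescence only when brought close to a complementary C-terminal fragment on a partner protein, which reports TDP-43 self-association or aggregation in vivo in the context of ALS research. The depositor and sequencing-derived records differ by only a few nucleotides and carry equivalent annotations.
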