Features (pLannotate 1.2.2; 16 found; start..end, strand, type, name):
     35..53      +  promoter       SP6 promoter: promoter for bacteriophage SP6 RNA polymerase
     94..558     +  CDS            VN155(I152L): improved N-terminal fragment of mVenus for use in bimolecular fluorescence complementation (BiFC) (Kodama and Hu, 2010)
    595..1836    +  CDS            TARDBP: TADBP_HUMAN - Also known as TDP43. Experimental evidence at protein level: Swiss-Prot protein existence level 1. RNA-binding protein that is involved in various steps of RNA biogenesis and processing (PubMed:23519609). Preferentially binds, via its two RNA recognition motifs RRM1 and RRM2, to GU-repeats on RNA molecules predominantly localized within long introns and in the 3'UTR of mRNAs (PubMed:23519609, PubMed:24240615, PubMed:24464995). In turn, regulates the splicing of many non-coding and protein-coding RNAs including proteins involved in neuronal survival, as well as mRNAs that encode p
   1847..1864    -  promoter       T7 promoter (fragment): promoter for bacteriophage T7 RNA polymerase
   1869..2003    -  polyA_signal   SV40 poly(A) signal: SV40 polyadenylation signal
   2116..2134    -  promoter       T3 promoter: promoter for bacteriophage T3 RNA polymerase
   2179..2195    -  protein_bind   lac operator: The lac repressor binds to the lac operator to inhibit transcription in E. coli. This inhibition can be relieved by adding lactose or isopropyl-β-D-thiogalactopyranoside (IPTG). lac repressor encoded by lacI
   2203..2233    -  promoter       lac promoter: promoter for the E. coli lac operon
   2248..2269    -  protein_bind   CAP binding site: CAP binding activates transcription in the presence of cAMP. E. coli catabolite activator protein
   2282..2374    -  CDS            lacI (fragment): lac repressor; lacI; The lac repressor binds to the lac operator to inhibit transcription in E. coli. This inhibition can be relieved by adding lactose or isopropyl-β-D-thiogalactopyranoside (IPTG).
   2557..3145    -  rep_origin     ori: high-copy-number ColE1/pMB1/pBR322/pUC origin of replication
   3316..4176    -  CDS            AmpR: β-lactamase; bla; confers resistance to ampicillin, carbenicillin, and related antibiotics
   4177..4281    -  promoter       AmpR promoter: bla
   4334..4762    -  rep_origin     f1 ori (sequence partly withheld): f1 bacteriophage origin of replication; arrow indicates direction of (+) strand synthesis
   4767..4833    -  CDS            lacZα (fragment): LacZα fragment of β-galactosidase; lacZ fragment
   4836..5820    +  promoter       CMV IE94 promoter: enhancer/promoter region of simian cytomegalovirus major immediate early transcription unit IE94
>Addgene plasmid #162612 | pCS2plus-mVenus1-155-GGGS-TDP43 M337V | depositor full sequence | sequence record 315187 | pCS2plus-mVenus1-155-GGGS-TDP43 M337V sequence 5820 bps
CGCCATTCTGCCTGGGGACGTCGGAGCAAGCTTGATTTAGGTGACACTATAGAATACAAGCTACTTGTTC
TTTTTGCAGGATCCGCCGCCACCATGGTGAGCAAGGGCGAGGAGCTGTTCACCGGGGTGGTGCCCATCCT
GGTCGAGCTGGACGGCGACGTAAACGGCCACAAGTTCAGCGTGTCCGGCGAGGGCGAGGGCGATGCCACC
TACGGCAAGCTGACCCTGAAGCTGATCTGCACCACCGGCAAGCTGCCCGTGCCCTGGCCCACCCTCGTGA
CCACCCTGGGCTACGGCCTGCAGTGCTTCGCCCGCTACCCCGACCACATGAAGCAGCACGACTTCTTCAA
GTCCGCCATGCCCGAAGGCTACGTCCAGGAGCGCACCATCTTCTTCAAGGACGACGGCAACTACAAGACC
CGCGCCGAGGTGAAGTTCGAGGGCGACACCCTGGTGAACCGCATCGAGCTGAAGGGCATCGACTTCAAGG
AGGACGGCAACATCCTGGGGCACAAGCTGGAGTACAACTACAACAGCCACAACGTCTATATCACCGCCGG
CGGAGGAAGCGGAGGCGGAAGCGGCGGGGGAAGCATGTCTGAATATATTCGGGTAACCGAAGATGAGAAC
GATGAGCCCATTGAAATACCATCGGAAGACGATGGGACGGTGCTGCTCTCCACGGTTACAGCCCAGTTTC
CAGGGGCGTGTGGGCTTCGCTACAGGAATCCAGTGTCTCAGTGTATGAGAGGTGTCCGGCTGGTAGAAGG
AATTCTGCATGCCCCAGATGCTGGCTGGGGAAATCTGGTGTATGTTGTCAACTATCCAAAAGATAACAAA
AGAAAAATGGATGAGACAGATGCTTCATCAGCAGTGAAAGTGAAAAGAGCAGTCCAGAAAACATCCGATT
TAATAGTGTTGGGTCTCCCATGGAAAACAACCGAACAGGACCTGAAAGAGTATTTTAGTACCTTTGGAGA
AGTTCTTATGGTGCAGGTCAAGAAAGATCTTAAGACTGGTCATTCAAAGGGGTTTGGCTTTGTTCGTTTT
ACGGAATATGAAACACAAGTGAAAGTAATGTCACAGCGACATATGATAGATGGACGATGGTGTGACTGCA
AACTTCCTAATTCTAAGCAAAGCCAAGATGAGCCTTTGAGAAGCAGAAAAGTGTTTGTGGGGCGCTGTAC
AGAGGACATGACTGAGGATGAGCTGCGGGAGTTCTTCTCTCAGTACGGGGATGTGATGGATGTCTTCATC
CCCAAGCCATTCAGGGCCTTTGCCTTTGTTACATTTGCAGATGATCAGATTGCGCAGTCTCTTTGTGGAG
AGGACTTGATCATTAAAGGAATCAGCGTTCATATATCCAATGCCGAACCTAAGCACAATAGCAATAGACA
GTTAGAAAGAAGTGGAAGATTTGGTGGTAATCCAGGTGGCTTTGGGAATCAGGGTGGATTTGGTAATAGC
AGAGGGGGTGGAGCTGGTTTGGGAAACAATCAAGGTAGTAATATGGGTGGTGGGATGAACTTTGGTGCGT
TCAGCATTAATCCAGCCATGATGGCTGCCGCCCAGGCAGCACTACAGAGCAGTTGGGGTATGGTGGGCAT
GTTAGCCAGCCAGCAGAACCAGTCAGGCCCATCGGGTAATAACCAAAACCAAGGCAACATGCAGAGGGAG
CCAAACCAGGCCTTCGGTTCTGGAAATAACTCTTATAGTGGCTCTAATTCTGGTGCAGCAATTGGTTGGG
GATCAGCATCCAATGCAGGGTCGGGCAGTGGTTTTAATGGAGGCTTTGGCTCAAGCATGGATTCTAAGTC
TTCTGGCTGGGGAATGTAGTCTAGAACTATAGTGAGTCGTATTACGTAGATCCAGACATGATAAGATACA
TTGATGAGTTTGGACAAACCACAACTAGAATGCAGTGAAAAAAATGCTTTATTTGTGAAATTTGTGATGC
TATTGCTTTATTTGTAACCATTATAAGCTGCAATAAACAAGTTAACAACAACAATTGCATTCATTTTATG
TTTCAGGTTCAGGGGGAGGTGTGGGAGGTTTTTTAATTCGCGGCCGCGGCGCCAATGCATTGGGCCCGGT
ACCCAGCTTTTGTTCCCTTTAGTGAGGGTTAATTGCGCGCTTGGCGTAATCATGGTCATAGCTGTTTCCT
GTGTGAAATTGTTATCCGCTCACAATTCCACACAACATACGAGCCGGAAGCATAAAGTGTAAAGCCTGGG
GTGCCTAATGAGTGAGCTAACTCACATTAATTGCGTTGCGCTCACTGCCCGCTTTCCAGTCGGGAAACCT
GTCGTGCCAGCTGCATTAATGAATCGGCCAACGCGCGGGGAGAGGCGGTTTGCGTATTGGGCGCTCTTCC
GCTTCCTCGCTCACTGACTCGCTGCGCTCGGTCGTTCGGCTGCGGCGAGCGGTATCAGCTCACTCAAAGG
CGGTAATACGGTTATCCACAGAATCAGGGGATAACGCAGGAAAGAACATGTGAGCAAAAGGCCAGCAAAA
GGCCAGGAACCGTAAAAAGGCCGCGTTGCTGGCGTTTTTCCATAGGCTCCGCCCCCCTGACGAGCATCAC
AAAAATCGACGCTCAAGTCAGAGGTGGCGAAACCCGACAGGACTATAAAGATACCAGGCGTTTCCCCCTG
GAAGCTCCCTCGTGCGCTCTCCTGTTCCGACCCTGCCGCTTACCGGATACCTGTCCGCCTTTCTCCCTTC
GGGAAGCGTGGCGCTTTCTCATAGCTCACGCTGTAGGTATCTCAGTTCGGTGTAGGTCGTTCGCTCCAAG
CTGGGCTGTGTGCACGAACCCCCCGTTCAGCCCGACCGCTGCGCCTTATCCGGTAACTATCGTCTTGAGT
CCAACCCGGTAAGACACGACTTATCGCCACTGGCAGCAGCCACTGGTAACAGGATTAGCAGAGCGAGGTA
TGTAGGCGGTGCTACAGAGTTCTTGAAGTGGTGGCCTAACTACGGCTACACTAGAAGGACAGTATTTGGT
ATCTGCGCTCTGCTGAAGCCAGTTACCTTCGGAAAAAGAGTTGGTAGCTCTTGATCCGGCAAACAAACCA
CCGCTGGTAGCGGTGGTTTTTTTGTTTGCAAGCAGCAGATTACGCGCAGAAAAAAAGGATCTCAAGAAGA
TCCTTTGATCTTTTCTACGGGGTCTGACGCTCAGTGGAACGAAAACTCACGTTAAGGGATTTTGGTCATG
AGATTATCAAAAAGGATCTTCACCTAGATCCTTTTAAATTAAAAATGAAGTTTTAAATCAATCTAAAGTA
TATATGAGTAAACTTGGTCTGACAGTTACCAATGCTTAATCAGTGAGGCACCTATCTCAGCGATCTGTCT
ATTTCGTTCATCCATAGTTGCCTGACTCCCCGTCGTGTAGATAACTACGATACGGGAGGGCTTACCATCT
GGCCCCAGTGCTGCAATGATACCGCGAGACCCACGCTCACCGGCTCCAGATTTATCAGCAATAAACCAGC
CAGCCGGAAGGGCCGAGCGCAGAAGTGGTCCTGCAACTTTATCCGCCTCCATCCAGTCTATTAATTGTTG
CCGGGAAGCTAGAGTAAGTAGTTCGCCAGTTAATAGTTTGCGCAACGTTGTTGCCATTGCTACAGGCATC
GTGGTGTCACGCTCGTCGTTTGGTATGGCTTCATTCAGCTCCGGTTCCCAACGATCAAGGCGAGTTACAT
GATCCCCCATGTTGTGCAAAAAAGCGGTTAGCTCCTTCGGTCCTCCGATCGTTGTCAGAAGTAAGTTGGC
CGCAGTGTTATCACTCATGGTTATGGCAGCACTGCATAATTCTCTTACTGTCATGCCATCCGTAAGATGC
TTTTCTGTGACTGGTGAGTACTCAACCAAGTCATTCTGAGAATAGTGTATGCGGCGACCGAGTTGCTCTT
GCCCGGCGTCAATACGGGATAATACCGCGCCACATAGCAGAACTTTAAAAGTGCTCATCATTGGAAAACG
TTCTTCGGGGCGAAAACTCTCAAGGATCTTACCGCTGTTGAGATCCAGTTCGATGTAACCCACTCGTGCA
CCCAACTGATCTTCAGCATCTTTTACTTTCACCAGCGTTTCTGGGTGAGCAAAAACAGGAAGGCAAAATG
CCGCAAAAAAGGGAATAAGGGCGACACGGAAATGTTGAATACTCATACTCTTCCTTTTTCAATATTATTG
AAGCATTTATCAGGGTTATTGTCTCATGAGCGGATACATATTTGAATGTATTTAGAAAAATAAACAAATA
GGGGTTCCGCGCACATTTCCCCGAAAAGTGCCACCTAAATTGTAAGCGTTAATATTTTGTTAAAATTCGC
GTTAAATTTTTGTTAAATCAGCTCATTTTTTAACCAATAGGCCGAAATCGGCAAAATCCCTTATAAATCA
AAAGAATAGACCGAGATAGGGT
[37 nt withheld, positions 4433-4469]
AAAGAACGTGGACTCCAACGTCAAAGG
[49 nt withheld, positions 4497-4545]
T
[91 nt withheld, positions 4547-4637]
G
[124 nt withheld, positions 4639-4762]
CCCATTCGCCATTCAGGCTGCGCAACTGTTGGGAAGGGCGATCGGTGCGGGCCTCTTCGCTATTACGCCA
GTCGACCATAGCCAATTCAATATGGCGTATATGGACTCATGCCAATTCAATATGGTGGATCTGGACCTGT
GCCAATTCAATATGGCGTATATGGACTCGTGCCAATTCAATATGGTGGATCTGGACCCCAGCCAATTCAA
TATGGCGGACTTGGCACCATGCCAATTCAATATGGCGGACTTGGCACTGTGCCAACTGGGGAGGGGTCTA
CTTGGCACGGTGCCAAGTTTGAGGAGGGGTCTTGGCCCTGTGCCAAGTCCGCCATATTGAATTGGCATGG
TGCCAATAATGGCGGCCATATTGGCTATATGCCAGGATCAATATATAGGCAATATCCAATATGGCCCTAT
GCCAATATGGCTATTGGCCAGGTTCAATACTATGTATTGGCCCTATGCCATATAGTATTCCATATATGGG
TTTTCCTATTGACGTAGATAGCCCCTCCCAATGGGCGGTCCCATATACCATATATGGGGCTTCCTAATAC
CGCCCATAGCCACTCCCCCATTGACGTCAATGGTCTCTATATATGGTCTTTCCTATTGACGTCATATGGG
CGGTCCTATTGACGTATATGGCGCCTCCCCCATTGACGTCAATTACGGTAAATGGCCCGCCTGGCTCAAT
GCCCATTGACGTCAATAGGACCACCCACCATTGACGTCAATGGGATGGCTCATTGCCCATTCATATCCGT
TCTCACGCCCCCTATTGACGTCAATGACGGTAAATGGCCCACTTGGCAGTACATCAATATCTATTAATAG
TAACTTGGCAAGTACATTACTATTGGAAGGACGCCAGGGTACATTGGCAGTACTCCCATTGACGTCAATG
GCGGTAAATGGCCCGCGATGGCTGCCAAGTACATCCCCATTGACGTCAATGGGGAGGGGCAATGACGCAA
ATGGGCGTTCCATTGACGTAAATGGGCGGTAGGCGTGCCTAATGGGAGGTCTATATAAGCAATGCTCGTT
TAGGGAAC
