Features (pLannotate 1.2.2; 16 found; start..end, strand, type, name):
     35..53      +  promoter       SP6 promoter: promoter for bacteriophage SP6 RNA polymerase
     94..558     +  CDS            VN155(I152L): improved N-terminal fragment of mVenus for use in bimolecular fluorescence complementation (BiFC) (Kodama and Hu, 2010)
    595..1836    +  CDS            TARDBP: TADBP_HUMAN - Also known as TDP43. Experimental evidence at protein level: Swiss-Prot protein existence level 1. RNA-binding protein that is involved in various steps of RNA biogenesis and processing (PubMed:23519609). Preferentially binds, via its two RNA recognition motifs RRM1 and RRM2, to GU-repeats on RNA molecules predominantly localized within long introns and in the 3'UTR of mRNAs (PubMed:23519609, PubMed:24240615, PubMed:24464995). In turn, regulates the splicing of many non-coding and protein-coding RNAs including proteins involved in neuronal survival, as well as mRNAs that encode p
   1847..1864    -  promoter       T7 promoter (fragment): promoter for bacteriophage T7 RNA polymerase
   1869..2003    -  polyA_signal   SV40 poly(A) signal: SV40 polyadenylation signal
   2116..2134    -  promoter       T3 promoter: promoter for bacteriophage T3 RNA polymerase
   2179..2195    -  protein_bind   lac operator: The lac repressor binds to the lac operator to inhibit transcription in E. coli. This inhibition can be relieved by adding lactose or isopropyl-β-D-thiogalactopyranoside (IPTG). lac repressor encoded by lacI
   2203..2233    -  promoter       lac promoter: promoter for the E. coli lac operon
   2248..2269    -  protein_bind   CAP binding site: CAP binding activates transcription in the presence of cAMP. E. coli catabolite activator protein
   2282..2374    -  CDS            lacI (fragment): lac repressor; lacI; The lac repressor binds to the lac operator to inhibit transcription in E. coli. This inhibition can be relieved by adding lactose or isopropyl-β-D-thiogalactopyranoside (IPTG).
   2557..3145    -  rep_origin     ori: high-copy-number ColE1/pMB1/pBR322/pUC origin of replication
   3316..4176    -  CDS            AmpR: β-lactamase; bla; confers resistance to ampicillin, carbenicillin, and related antibiotics
   4177..4281    -  promoter       AmpR promoter: bla
   4334..4762    -  rep_origin     f1 ori (sequence partly withheld): f1 bacteriophage origin of replication; arrow indicates direction of (+) strand synthesis
   4767..4833    -  CDS            lacZα (fragment): LacZα fragment of β-galactosidase; lacZ fragment
   4840..5817    +  promoter       CMV IE94 promoter: enhancer/promoter region of simian cytomegalovirus major immediate early transcription unit IE94
>Addgene plasmid #162612 | pCS2plus-mVenus1-155-GGGS-TDP43 M337V | addgene full sequence | sequence record 324215 | Addgene NGS Result
CGCCATTCTGCCTGGGGACGTCGGAGCAAGCTTGATTTAGGTGACACTATAGAATACAAGCTACTTGTTC
TTTTTGCAGGATCCGCCGCCACCATGGTGAGCAAGGGCGAGGAGCTGTTCACCGGGGTGGTGCCCATCCT
GGTCGAGCTGGACGGCGACGTAAACGGCCACAAGTTCAGCGTGTCCGGCGAGGGCGAGGGCGATGCCACC
TACGGCAAGCTGACCCTGAAGCTGATCTGCACCACCGGCAAGCTGCCCGTGCCCTGGCCCACCCTCGTGA
CCACCCTGGGCTACGGCCTGCAGTGCTTCGCCCGCTACCCCGACCACATGAAGCAGCACGACTTCTTCAA
GTCCGCCATGCCCGAAGGCTACGTCCAGGAGCGCACCATCTTCTTCAAGGACGACGGCAACTACAAGACC
CGCGCCGAGGTGAAGTTCGAGGGCGACACCCTGGTGAACCGCATCGAGCTGAAGGGCATCGACTTCAAGG
AGGACGGCAACATCCTGGGGCACAAGCTGGAGTACAACTACAACAGCCACAACGTCTATATCACCGCCGG
CGGAGGAAGCGGAGGCGGAAGCGGCGGGGGAAGCATGTCTGAATATATTCGGGTAACCGAAGATGAGAAC
GATGAGCCCATTGAAATACCATCGGAAGACGATGGGACGGTGCTGCTCTCCACGGTTACAGCCCAGTTTC
CAGGGGCGTGTGGGCTTCGCTACAGGAATCCAGTGTCTCAGTGTATGAGAGGTGTCCGGCTGGTAGAAGG
AATTCTGCATGCCCCAGATGCTGGCTGGGGAAATCTGGTGTATGTTGTCAACTATCCAAAAGATAACAAA
AGAAAAATGGATGAGACAGATGCTTCATCAGCAGTGAAAGTGAAAAGAGCAGTCCAGAAAACATCCGATT
TAATAGTGTTGGGTCTCCCATGGAAAACAACCGAACAGGACCTGAAAGAGTATTTTAGTACCTTTGGAGA
AGTTCTTATGGTGCAGGTCAAGAAAGATCTTAAGACTGGTCATTCAAAGGGGTTTGGCTTTGTTCGTTTT
ACGGAATATGAAACACAAGTGAAAGTAATGTCACAGCGACATATGATAGATGGACGATGGTGTGACTGCA
AACTTCCTAATTCTAAGCAAAGCCAAGATGAGCCTTTGAGAAGCAGAAAAGTGTTTGTGGGGCGCTGTAC
AGAGGACATGACTGAGGATGAGCTGCGGGAGTTCTTCTCTCAGTACGGGGATGTGATGGATGTCTTCATC
CCCAAGCCATTCAGGGCCTTTGCCTTTGTTACATTTGCAGATGATCAGATTGCGCAGTCTCTTTGTGGAG
AGGACTTGATCATTAAAGGAATCAGCGTTCATATATCCAATGCCGAACCTAAGCACAATAGCAATAGACA
GTTAGAAAGAAGTGGAAGATTTGGTGGTAATCCAGGTGGCTTTGGGAATCAGGGTGGATTTGGTAATAGC
AGAGGGGGTGGAGCTGGTTTGGGAAACAATCAAGGTAGTAATATGGGTGGTGGGATGAACTTTGGTGCGT
TCAGCATTAATCCAGCCATGATGGCTGCCGCCCAGGCAGCACTACAGAGCAGTTGGGGTATGGTGGGCAT
GTTAGCCAGCCAGCAGAACCAGTCAGGCCCATCGGGTAATAACCAAAACCAAGGCAACATGCAGAGGGAG
CCAAACCAGGCCTTCGGTTCTGGAAATAACTCTTATAGTGGCTCTAATTCTGGTGCAGCAATTGGTTGGG
GATCAGCATCCAATGCAGGGTCGGGCAGTGGTTTTAATGGAGGCTTTGGCTCAAGCATGGATTCTAAGTC
TTCTGGCTGGGGAATGTAGTCTAGAACTATAGTGAGTCGTATTACGTAGATCCAGACATGATAAGATACA
TTGATGAGTTTGGACAAACCACAACTAGAATGCAGTGAAAAAAATGCTTTATTTGTGAAATTTGTGATGC
TATTGCTTTATTTGTAACCATTATAAGCTGCAATAAACAAGTTAACAACAACAATTGCATTCATTTTATG
TTTCAGGTTCAGGGGGAGGTGTGGGAGGTTTTTTAATTCGCGGCCGCGGCGCCAATGCATTGGGCCCGGT
ACCCAGCTTTTGTTCCCTTTAGTGAGGGTTAATTGCGCGCTTGGCGTAATCATGGTCATAGCTGTTTCCT
GTGTGAAATTGTTATCCGCTCACAATTCCACACAACATACGAGCCGGGAGCATAAAGTGTAAAGCCTGGG
GTGCCTAATGAGTGAGCTAACTCACATTAATTGCGTTGCGCTCACTGCCCGCTTTCCAGTCGGGAAACCT
GTCGTGCCAGCTGCATTAATGAATCGGCCAACGCGCGGGGAGAGGCGGTTTGCGTATTGGGCGCTCTTCC
GCTTCCTCGCTCACTGACTCGCTGCGCTCGGTCGTTCGGCTGCGGCGAGCGGTATCAGCTCACTCAAAGG
CGGTAATACGGTTATCCACAGAATCAGGGGATAACGCAGGAAAGAACATGTGAGCAAAAGGCCAGCAAAA
GGCCAGGAACCGTAAAAAGGCCGCGTTGCTGGCGTTTTTCCATAGGCTCCGCCCCCCTGACGAGCATCAC
AAAAATCGACGCTCAAGTCAGAGGTGGCGAAACCCGACAGGACTATAAAGATACCAGGCGTTTCCCCCTG
GAAGCTCCCTCGTGCGCTCTCCTGTTCCGACCCTGCCGCTTACCGGATACCTGTCCGCCTTTCTCCCTTC
GGGAAGCGTGGCGCTTTCTCATAGCTCACGCTGTAGGTATCTCAGTTCGGTGTAGGTCGTTCGCTCCAAG
CTGGGCTGTGTGCACGAACCCCCCGTTCAGCCCGACCGCTGCGCCTTATCCGGTAACTATCGTCTTGAGT
CCAACCCGGTAAGACACGACTTATCGCCACTGGCAGCAGCCACTGGTAACAGGATTAGCAGAGCGAGGTA
TGTAGGCGGTGCTACAGAGTTCTTGAAGTGGTGGCCTAACTACGGCTACACTAGAAGAACAGTATTTGGT
ATCTGCGCTCTGCTGAAGCCAGTTACCTTCGGAAAAAGAGTTGGTAGCTCTTGATCCGGCAAACAAACCA
CCGCTGGTAGCGGTGGTTTTTTTGTTTGCAAGCAGCAGATTACGCGCAGAAAAAAAGGATCTCAAGAAGA
TCCTTTGATCTTTTCTACGGGGTCTGACGCTCAGTGGAACGAAAACTCACGTTAAGGGATTTTGGTCATG
AGATTATCAAAAAGGATCTTCACCTAGATCCTTTTAAATTAAAAATGAAGTTTTAAATCAATCTAAAGTA
TATATGAGTAAACTTGGTCTGACAGTTACCAATGCTTAATCAGTGAGGCACCTATCTCAGCGATCTGTCT
ATTTCGTTCATCCATAGTTGCCTGACTCCCCGTCGTGTAGATAACTACGATACGGGAGGGCTTACCATCT
GGCCCCAGTGCTGCAATGATACCGCGAGACCCACGCTCACCGGCTCCAGATTTATCAGCAATAAACCAGC
CAGCCGGAAGGGCCGAGCGCAGAAGTGGTCCTGCAACTTTATCCGCCTCCATCCAGTCTATTAATTGTTG
CCGGGAAGCTAGAGTAAGTAGTTCGCCAGTTAATAGTTTGCGCAACGTTGTTGCCATTGCTACAGGCATC
GTGGTGTCACGCTCGTCGTTTGGTATGGCTTCATTCAGCTCCGGTTCCCAACGATCAAGGCGAGTTACAT
GATCCCCCATGTTGTGCAAAAAAGCGGTTAGCTCCTTCGGTCCTCCGATCGTTGTCAGAAGTAAGTTGGC
CGCAGTGTTATCACTCATGGTTATGGCAGCACTGCATAATTCTCTTACTGTCATGCCATCCGTAAGATGC
TTTTCTGTGACTGGTGAGTACTCAACCAAGTCATTCTGAGAATAGTGTATGCGGCGACCGAGTTGCTCTT
GCCCGGCGTCAATACGGGATAATACCGCGCCACATAGCAGAACTTTAAAAGTGCTCATCATTGGAAAACG
TTCTTCGGGGCGAAAACTCTCAAGGATCTTACCGCTGTTGAGATCCAGTTCGATGTAACCCACTCGTGCA
CCCAACTGATCTTCAGCATCTTTTACTTTCACCAGCGTTTCTGGGTGAGCAAAAACAGGAAGGCAAAATG
CCGCAAAAAAGGGAATAAGGGCGACACGGAAATGTTGAATACTCATACTCTTCCTTTTTCAATATTATTG
AAGCATTTATCAGGGTTATTGTCTCATGAGCGGATACATATTTGAATGTATTTAGAAAAATAAACAAATA
GGGGTTCCGCGCACATTTCCCCGAAAAGTGCCACCTAAATTGTAAGCGTTAATATTTTGTTAAAATTCGC
GTTAAATTTTTGTTAAATCAGCTCATTTTTTAACCAATAGGCCGAAATCGGCAAAATCCCTTATAAATCA
AAAGAATAGACCGAGATAGGGT
[37 nt withheld, positions 4433-4469]
AAAGAACGTGGACTCCAACGTCAAAGG
[49 nt withheld, positions 4497-4545]
T
[91 nt withheld, positions 4547-4637]
G
[124 nt withheld, positions 4639-4762]
CCCATTCGCCATTCAGGCTGCGCAACTGTTGGGAAGGGCGATCGGTGCGGGCCTCTTCGCTATTACGCCA
GTCGACCGCCAATTCAATATGGCGTATATGGACTCATGCCAATTCAATATGGTGGATCTGGACCTGTGCC
AATTCAATATGGCGTATATGGACTCGTGCCAATTCAATATGGTGGATCTGGACCCCAGCCAATTCAATAT
GGCGGACTTGGCACCATGCCAATTCAATATGGCGGACCTGGCACTGTGCCAACTGGGGAGGGGTCTACTT
GGCACGGTGCCAAGTTTGAGGAGGGGTCTTGGCCCTGTGCCAAGTCCGCCATATTGAATTGGCATGGTGC
CAATAATGGCGGCCATATTGGCTATATGCCAGGATCAATATATAGGCAATATCCAATATGGCCCTATGCC
AATATGGCTATTGGCCAGGTTCAATACTATGTATTGGCCCTATGCCATATAGTATTCCATATATGGGTTT
TCCTATTGACGTAGATAGCCCCTCCCAATGGGCGGTCCCATATACCATATATGGGGCTTCCTAATACCGC
CCATAGCCACTCCCCCATTGACGTCAATGGTCTCTATATATGGTCTTTCCTATTGACGTCATATGGGCGG
TCCTATTGACGTATATGGCGCCTCCCCCATTGACGTCAATTACGGTAAATGGCCCGCCTGGCTCAATGCC
CATTGACGTCAATAGGACCACCCACCATTGACGTCAATGGGATGGCTCATTGCCCATTCATATCCGTTCT
CACGCCCCCTATTGACGTCAATGACGGTAAATGGCCCACTTGGCAGTACATCAATATCTATTAATAGTAA
CTTGGCAAGTACATTACTATTGGAAGTACGCCAGGGTACATTGGCAGTACTCCCATTGACGTCAATGGCG
GTAAATGGCCCGCGATGGCTGCCAAGTACATCCCCATTGACGTCAATGGGGAGGGGCAATGACGCAAATG
GGCGTTCCATTGACGTAAATGGGCGGTAGGCGTGCCTAATGGGAGGTCTATATAAGCAATGCTCGTTTAG
GGAAC
